Addgene plasmid #87893: pUC57 DYSF, alt exon 1, 17
Purpose: research of alternative isoforms of the protein dysferlin
Depositing lab: Jain Foundation.
Backbone
  Vector backbone: pUC57 Kan
  Vector type: Bacterial Expression
Growth in bacteria
  Bacterial resistance: Kanamycin, 50 μg/mL
  Growth temperature: 37°C
  Growth strain: DH5alpha
  Copy number: High Copy
Gene/Insert
  Gene/Insert name: DYSF, alt exon 1, 17
  Species: H. sapiens (human)
  Mutation: alternative isoforms, see comments
  Entrez Gene: DYSF (a.k.a. FER1L1, LGMD2B, LGMDR2, MMD1)
  Cloning method: Unknown
Terms and licenses: Academic/Nonprofit Terms; Industry Terms: Not Available to Industry
Depositor comments: There are alternative isoforms of the dysferlin protein. The insert contained in this plasmid is described as such: 1. Dysferlin can utilize exon 1 or alternative exon 1a to build a full protein. Therefore, which exon 1 has been included in the construct is noted. 2. Exons 5a, 17 and 40a are optional exons, so if the exon is listed, it is included in the name. 3. The remainder of the exons are not optional, and are included in all constructs
How to cite: pUC57 DYSF, alt exon 1, 17 was a gift from Jain Foundation (Addgene plasmid # 87893 ; http://n2t.net/addgene:87893 ; RRID:Addgene_87893)
