[The description below was written by a language model from this plasmid's Addgene catalogue record and pLannotate feature annotations shown in this document.]
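Description:
pUC57 DYSF, alt exon 1, 17 is a high-copy bacterial cloning plasmid of 8,861 nt, built on the pUC57 Kan backbone, that carries a human dysferlin (DYSF) coding sequence representing one specific splice isoform. It replicates in E. coli from the ColE1/pUC-type origin. Selection is with kanamycin through an aph(3')-Ia aminoglycoside phosphotransferase gene, which in this backbone is driven by the bla (AmpR) promoter. Short remnants of rop, the pBR322 bom region and lacI are also annotated, but these are only backbone fragments.

The DYSF open reading frame spans roughly 6.2 kb on the forward strand and interrupts the lacZα region of the vector. According to the depositor's naming scheme, dysferlin can begin with either exon 1 or an alternative exon 1a, and exons 5a, 17 and 40a are optional. The name therefore indicates that this version uses the alternative first exon and includes exon 17. It presumably lacks 5a and 40a, since they are not listed, while all constitutive exons are present.

Although the catalogue lists the vector type as bacterial expression, the lac promoter, operator and CAP site lie downstream of the insert. They point along the opposite strand, back toward the 3′ end of the gene, so they would not produce sense DYSF transcript. No eukaryotic promoter, polyadenylation signal or epitope tag is annotated. The plasmid is thus best viewed as a sequence-verified storage and source clone, from which this isoform can be subcloned into expression vectors. The stated purpose is research on alternative dysferlin isoforms; DYSF is a protein involved in sarcolemmal membrane repair, and its gene aliases link it to limb-girdle muscular dystrophy 2B and Miyoshi myopathy.
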