Features (pLannotate 1.2.2; 11 found; start..end, strand, type, name):
     51..6290    +  CDS            DYSF: DYSF_HUMAN - Also known as FER1L1. Experimental evidence at protein level: Swiss-Prot protein existence level 1. Key calcium ion sensor involved in the Ca(2+)-triggered synaptic vesicle-plasma membrane fusion. Plays a role in the sarcolemma repair mechanism of both skeletal muscle and cardiomyocytes that permits rapid resealing of membranes disrupted by mechanical stress (By similarity). From Homo sapiens (Human).
   6352..6368    -  protein_bind   lac operator: The lac repressor binds to the lac operator to inhibit transcription in E. coli. This inhibition can be relieved by adding lactose or isopropyl-β-D-thiogalactopyranoside (IPTG). lac repressor encoded by lacI
   6376..6406    -  promoter       lac promoter: promoter for the E. coli lac operon
   6421..6442    -  protein_bind   CAP binding site: CAP binding activates transcription in the presence of cAMP. E. coli catabolite activator protein
   6455..6547    -  CDS            lacI (fragment): lac repressor; lacI; The lac repressor binds to the lac operator to inhibit transcription in E. coli. This inhibition can be relieved by adding lactose or isopropyl-β-D-thiogalactopyranoside (IPTG).
   6730..7318    -  rep_origin     ori: high-copy-number ColE1/pMB1/pBR322/pUC origin of replication
   7489..8304    -  CDS            KanR: aminoglycoside phosphotransferase; aph(3')-Ia; confers resistance to kanamycin in bacteria or G418 (Geneticin®) in eukaryotes
   8305..8409    -  promoter       AmpR promoter: bla
   8504..8539    +  CDS            rop (fragment): Rop protein, which maintains plasmids at low copy number; rop
   8641..8740    +  misc_feature   bom (fragment): basis of mobility region from pBR322
   8746..42      -  CDS            lacZα (fragment) (across the origin): LacZα fragment of β-galactosidase; lacZ fragment
>Addgene plasmid #87893 | pUC57 DYSF, alt exon 1, 17 | addgene full sequence | sequence record 174238 | Addgene NGS Result
GGTTTTCCCAGTCACGACGTTGTAAAACGACGGCCAGTGAATTGACGCGTATGCTGAGGGTCTTCATCCT
CTATGCCGAGAACGTCCACACACCCGACACCGACATCAGCGATGCCTACTGCTCCGCGGTGTTTGCAGGG
GTGAAGAAGAGAACCAAAGTCATCAAGAACAGCGTGAACCCTGTATGGAATGAGGGATTTGAATGGGACC
TCAAGGGCATCCCCCTGGACCAGGGCTCTGAGCTTCATGTGGTGGTCAAAGACCATGAGACGATGGGGAG
GAACAGGTTCCTGGGGGAAGCCAAGGTCCCACTCCGAGAGGTCCTCGCCACCCCTAGTCTGTCCGCCAGC
TTCAATGCCCCCCTGCTGGACACCAAGAAGCAGCCCACAGGGGCCTCGCTGGTCCTGCAGGTGTCCTACA
CACCGCTGCCTGGAGCTGTGCCCCTGTTCCCGCCCCCTACTCCTCTGGAGCCCTCCCCGACTCTGCCTGA
CCTGGATGTAGTGGCAGACACAGGAGGAGAGGAAGACACAGAGGACCAGGGACTCACTGGAGATGAGGCG
GAGCCATTCCTGGATCAAAGCGGAGGCCCGGGGGCTCCCACCACCCCAAGGAAACTACCTTCACGTCCTC
CGCCCCACTACCCCGGGATCAAAAGAAAGCGAAGTGCGCCTACATCTAGAAAGCTGCTGTCAGACAAACC
GCAGGATTTCCAGATCAGGGTCCAGGTGATCGAGGGGCGCCAGCTGCCGGGGGTGAACATCAAGCCTGTG
GTCAAGGTTACCGCTGCAGGGCAGACCAAGCGGACGCGGATCCACAAGGGAAACAGCCCACTCTTCAATG
AGACTCTTTTCTTCAACTTGTTTGACTCTCCTGGGGAGCTGTTTGATGAGCCCATCTTTATCACGGTGGT
AGACTCTCGTTCTCTCAGGACAGATGCTCTCCTCGGGGAGTTCCGGATGGACGTGGGCACCATTTACAGA
GAGCCCCGGCACGCCTATCTCAGGAAGTGGCTGCTGCTCTCAGACCCTGATGACTTCTCTGCTGGGGCCA
GAGGCTACCTGAAAACAAGCCTTTGTGTGCTGGGGCCTGGGGACGAAGCGCCTCTGGAGAGAAAAGACCC
CTCTGAAGACAAGGAGGACATTGAAAGCAACCTGCTCCGGCCCACAGGCGTAGCCCTGCGAGGAGCCCAC
TTCTGCCTGAAGGTCTTCCGGGCCGAGGACTTGCCGCAGATGGACGATGCCGTGATGGACAACGTGAAAC
AGATCTTTGGCTTCGAGAGTAACAAGAAGAACTTGGTGGACCCCTTTGTGGAGGTCAGCTTTGCGGGGAA
AATGCTGTGCAGCAAGATCTTGGAGAAGACGGCCAACCCTCAGTGGAACCAGAACATCACACTGCCTGCC
ATGTTTCCCTCCATGTGCGAAAAAATGAGGATTCGTATCATAGACTGGGACCGCCTGACTCACAATGACA
TCGTGGCTACCACCTACCTGAGTATGTCGAAAATCTCTGCCCCTGGAGGAGAAATAGAAGAGGAGCCTGC
AGGTGCTGTCAAGCCTTCGAAAGCCTCAGACTTGGATGACTACCTGGGCTTCCTCCCCACTTTTGGGCCC
TGCTACATCAACCTCTATGGCAGTCCCAGAGAGTTCACAGGCTTCCCAGACCCCTACACAGAGCTCAACA
CAGGCAAGGGGGAAGGTGTGGCTTATCGTGGCCGGCTTCTGCTCTCCCTGGAGACCAAGCTGGTGGAGCA
CAGTGAACAGAAGGTGGAGGACCTTCCTGCGGATGACATCCTCCGGGTGGAGAAGTACCTTAGGAGGCGC
AAGTACTCCCTGTTTGCGGCCTTCTACTCAGCCACCATGCTGCAGGATGTGGATGACGCCATCCAGTTTG
AGGTCAGCATCGGGAACTACGGGAACAAGTTCGACATGACCTGCCTGCCGCTGGCCTCCACCACTCAGTA
CAGCCGTGCAGTCTTTGACGGGTGCCACTACTACTACCTACCCTGGGGTAACGTGAAACCCGTGGTGGTG
CTGTCATCCTACTGGGAGGACATCAGCCATAGAATCGAGACTCAGAACCAGCTGCTTGGGATTGCTGACC
GGCTGGAAGCTGGCCTGGAGCAGGTCCACCTGGCCCTGAAGGCGCAGTGCTCCACGGAGGACGTGGACTC
GCTGGTGGCTCAGCTGACGGATGAGCTCATCGCAGGCTGCAGCCAGCCTCTGGGTGACATCCATGAGACA
CCCTCTGCCACCCACCTGGACCAGTACCTGTACCAGCTGCGCACCCATCACCTGAGCCAAATCACTGAGG
CTGCCCTGGCCCTGAAGCTCGGCCACAGTGAGCTCCCTGCAGCTCTGGAGCAGGCGGAGGACTGGCTCCT
GCGTCTGCGTGCCCTGGCAGAGGAGCCCCAGAACAGCCTGCCGGACATCGTCATCTGGATGCTGCAGGGA
GACAAGCGTGTGGCATACCAGCGGGTGCCTGCCCACCAAGTCCTCTTCTCCCGGCGGGGTGCCAACTACT
GTGGCAAGAATTGTGGGAAGCTACAGACAATCTTTCTGAAATATCCGATGGAGAAGGTGCCTGGCGCCCG
GATGCCAGTGCAGATACGGGTCAAGCTGTGGTTTGGGCTCTCTGTGGATGAGAAGGAGTTCAACCAGTTT
GCTGAGGGGAAGCTGTCTGTCTTTGCTGAAACCTATGAGAACGAGACTAAGTTGGCCCTTGTTGGGAACT
GGGGCACAACGGGCCTCACCTACCCCAAGTTTTCTGACGTCACGGGCAAGATCAAGCTACCCAAGGACAG
CTTCCGCCCCTCGGCCGGCTGGACCTGGGCTGGAGATTGGTTCGTGTGCCCGGAGAAGACTCTGCTCCAT
GACATGGACGCCGGTCACCTGAGCTTCGTGGAAGAGGTGTTTGAGAACCAGACCCGGCTTCCCGGAGGCC
AGTGGATCTACATGAGTGACAACTACACCGATGTGAACGGGGAGAAGGTGCTTCCCAAGGATGACATTGA
GTGCCCACTGGGCTGGAAGTGGGAAGATGAGGAATGGTCCACAGACCTCAACCGGGCTGTCGATGAGCAA
GGCTGGGAGTATAGCATCACCATCCCCCCGGAGCGGAAGCCGAAGCACTGGGTCCCTGCTGAGAAGATGT
ACTACACACACCGACGGCGGCGCTGGGTGCGCCTGCGCAGGAGGGATCTCAGCCAAATGGAAGCACTGAA
AAGGCACAGGCAGGCGGAGGCGGAGGGCGAGGGCTGGGAGTACGCCTCTCTTTTTGGCTGGAAGTTCCAC
CTCGAGTACCGCAAGACAGATGCCTTCCGCCGCCGCCGCTGGCGCCGTCGCATGGAGCCACTGGAGAAGA
CGGGGCCTGCAGCTGTGTTTGCCCTTGAGGGGGCCCTGGGCGGCGTGATGGATGACAAGAGTGAAGATTC
CATGTCCGTCTCCACCTTGAGCTTCGGTGTGAACAGACCCACGATTTCCTGCATATTCGACTATGGGAAC
CGCTACCATCTACGCTGCTACATGTACCAGGCCCGGGACCTGGCTGCGATGGACAAGGACTCTTTTTCTG
ATCCCTATGCCATCGTCTCCTTCCTGCACCAGAGCCAGAAGACGGTGGTGGTGAAGAACACCCTTAACCC
CACCTGGGACCAGACGCTCATCTTCTACGAGATCGAGATCTTTGGCGAGCCGGCCACAGTTGCTGAGCAA
CCGCCCAGCATTGTGGTGGAGCTGTACGACCATGACACTTATGGTGCAGACGAGTTTATGGGTCGCTGCA
TCTGTCAACCGAGTCTGGAACGGATGCCACGGCTGGCCTGGTTCCCACTGACGAGGGGCAGCCAGCCGTC
GGGGGAGCTGCTGGCCTCTTTTGAGCTCATCCAGAGAGAGAAGCCGGCCATCCACCATATTCCTGGTTTT
GAGGTGCAGGAGACATCAAGGATCCTGGATGAGTCTGAGGACACAGACCTGCCCTACCCACCACCCCAGA
GGGAGGCCAACATCTACATGGTTCCTCAGAACATCAAGCCAGCGCTCCAGCGTACCGCCATCGAGATCCT
GGCATGGGGCCTGCGGAACATGAAGAGTTACCAGCTGGCCAACATCTCCTCCCCCAGCCTCGTGGTAGAG
TGTGGGGGCCAGACGGTGCAGTCCTGTGTCATCAGGAACCTCCGGAAGAACCCCAACTTTGACATCTGCA
CCCTCTTCATGGAAGTGATGCTGCCCAGGGAGGAGCTCTACTGCCCCCCCATCACCGTCAAGGTCATCGA
TAACCGCCAGTTTGGCCGCCGGCCTGTGGTGGGCCAGTGTACCATCCGCTCCCTGGAGAGCTTCCTGTGT
GACCCCTACTCGGCGGAGAGTCCATCCCCACAGGGTGGCCCAGACGATGTGAGCCTACTCAGTCCTGGGG
AAGACGTGCTCATCGACATTGATGACAAGGAGCCCCTCATCCCCATCCAGGAGGAAGAGTTCATCGATTG
GTGGAGCAAATTCTTTGCCTCCATAGGGGAGAGGGAAAAGTGCGGCTCCTACCTGGAGAAGGATTTTGAC
ACCCTGAAGGTCTATGACACACAGCTGGAGAATGTGGAGGCCTTTGAGGGCCTGTCTGACTTTTGTAACA
CCTTCAAGCTGTACCGGGGCAAGACGCAGGAGGAGACAGAAGATCCATCTGTGATTGGTGAATTTAAGGG
CCTCTTCAAAATTTATCCCCTCCCAGAAGACCCAGCCATCCCCATGCCCCCAAGACAGTTCCACCAGCTG
GCCGCCCAGGGACCCCAGGAGTGCTTGGTCCGTATCTACATTGTCCGAGCATTTGGCCTGCAGCCCAAGG
ACCCCAATGGAAAGTGTGATCCTTACATCAAGATCTCCATAGGGAAGAAATCAGTGAGTGACCAGGATAA
CTACATCCCCTGCACGCTGGAGCCCGTATTTGGAAAGATGTTCGAGCTGACCTGCACTCTGCCTCTGGAG
AAGGACCTAAAGATCACTCTCTATGACTATGACCTCCTCTCCAAGGACGAAAAGATCGGTGAGACGGTCG
TCGACCTGGAGAACAGGCTGCTGTCCAAGTTTGGGGCTCGCTGTGGACTCCCACAGACCTACTGTGTCTC
TGGACCGAACCAGTGGCGGGACCAGCTCCGCCCCTCCCAGCTCCTCCACCTCTTCTGCCAGCAGCATAGA
GTCAAGGCACCTGTGTACCGGACAGACCGTGTAATGTTTCAGGATAAAGAATATTCCATTGAAGAGATAG
AGGCTGGCAGGATCCCAAACCCACACCTGGGCCCAGTGGAGGAGCGTCTGGCTCTGCATGTGCTTCAGCA
GCAGGGCCTGGTCCCGGAGCACGTGGAGTCACGGCCCCTCTACAGCCCCCTGCAGCCAGACATCGAGCAG
GGGAAGCTGCAGATGTGGGTCGACCTATTTCCGAAGGCCCTGGGGCGGCCTGGACCTCCCTTCAACATCA
CCCCACGGAGAGCCAGAAGGTTTTTCCTGCGTTGTATTATCTGGAATACCAGAGATGTGATCCTGGATGA
CCTGAGCCTCACGGGGGAGAAGATGAGCGACATTTATGTGAAAGGTTGGATGATTGGCTTTGAAGAACAC
AAGCAAAAGACAGACGTGCATTATCGTTCCCTGGGAGGTGAAGGCAACTTCAACTGGAGGTTCATTTTCC
CCTTCGACTACCTGCCAGCTGAGCAAGTCTGTACCATTGCCAAGAAGGATGCCTTCTGGAGGCTGGACAA
GACTGAGAGCAAAATCCCAGCACGAGTGGTGTTCCAGATCTGGGACAATGACAAGTTCTCCTTTGATGAT
TTTCTGGGCTCCCTGCAGCTCGATCTCAACCGCATGCCCAAGCCAGCCAAGACAGCCAAGAAGTGCTCCT
TGGACCAGCTGGATGATGCTTTCCACCCAGAATGGTTTGTGTCCCTTTTTGAGCAGAAAACAGTGAAGGG
CTGGTGGCCCTGTGTAGCAGAAGAGGGTGAGAAGAAAATACTGGCGGGCAAGCTGGAAATGACCTTGGAG
ATTGTAGCAGAGAGTGAGCATGAGGAGCGGCCTGCTGGCCAGGGCCGGGATGAGCCCAACATGAACCCTA
AGCTTGAGGACCCAAGGCGCCCCGACACCTCCTTCCTGTGGTTTACCTCCCCATACAAGACCATGAAGTT
CATCCTGTGGCGGCGTTTCCGGTGGGCCATCATCCTCTTCATCATCCTCTTCATCCTGCTGCTGTTCCTG
GCCATCTTCATCTACGCCTTCCCGAACTATGCTGCCATGAAGCTGGTGAAGCCCTTCAGCTGAATCCCAA
TGGCGCGCCGAGCTTGGCTCGAGCATGGTCATAGCTGTTTCCTGTGTGAAATTGTTATCCGCTCACAATT
CCACACAACATACGAGCCGGAAGCATAAAGTGTAAAGCCTGGGGTGCCTAATGAGTGAGCTAACTCACAT
TAATTGCGTTGCGCTCACTGCCCGCTTTCCAGTCGGGAAACCTGTCGTGCCAGCTGCATTAATGAATCGG
CCAACGCGCGGGGAGAGGCGGTTTGCGTATTGGGCGCTCTTCCGCTTCCTCGCTCACTGACTCGCTGCGC
TCGGTCGTTCGGCTGCGGCGAGCGGTATCAGCTCACTCAAAGGCGGTAATACGGTTATCCACAGAATCAG
GGGATAACGCAGGAAAGAACATGTGAGCAAAAGGCCAGCAAAAGGCCAGGAACCGTAAAAAGGCCGCGTT
GCTGGCGTTTTTCCATAGGCTCCGCCCCCCTGACGAGCATCACAAAAATCGACGCTCAAGTCAGAGGTGG
CGAAACCCGACAGGACTATAAAGATACCAGGCGTTTCCCCCTGGAAGCTCCCTCGTGCGCTCTCCTGTTC
CGACCCTGCCGCTTACCGGATACCTGTCCGCCTTTCTCCCTTCGGGAAGCGTGGCGCTTTCTCATAGCTC
ACGCTGTAGGTATCTCAGTTCGGTGTAGGTCGTTCGCTCCAAGCTGGGCTGTGTGCACGAACCCCCCGTT
CAGCCCGACCGCTGCGCCTTATCCGGTAACTATCGTCTTGAGTCCAACCCGGTAAGACACGACTTATCGC
CACTGGCAGCAGCCACTGGTAACAGGATTAGCAGAGCGAGGTATGTAGGCGGTGCTACAGAGTTCTTGAA
GTGGTGGCCTAACTACGGCTACACTAGAAGAACAGTATTTGGTATCTGCGCTCTGCTGAAGCCAGTTACC
TTCGGAAAAAGAGTTGGTAGCTCTTGATCCGGCAAACAAACCACCGCTGGTAGCGGTGGTTTTTTTGTTT
GCAAGCAGCAGATTACGCGCAGAAAAAAAGGATCTCAAGAAGATCCTTTGATCTTTTCTACGGGGTCTGA
CGCTCAGTGGAACGAAAACTCACGTTAAGGGATTTTGGTCATGAGATTATCAAAAAGGATCTTCACCTAG
ATCCTTTTAAATTAAAAATGAAGTTTTAAATCAATCTAAAGTATATATGAGTAAACTTGGTCTGACAGTT
AGAAAAACTCATCGAGCATCAAATGAAACTGCAATTTATTCATATCAGGATTATCAATACCATATTTTTG
AAAAAGCCGTTTCTGTAATGAAGGAGAAAACTCACCGAGGCAGTTCCATAGGATGGCAAGATCCTGGTAT
CGGTCTGCGATTCCGACTCGTCCAACATCAATACAACCTATTAATTTCCCCTCGTCAAAAATAAGGTTAT
CAAGTGAGAAATCACCATGAGTGACGACTGAATCCGGTGAGAATGGCAAAAGTTTATGCATTTCTTTCCA
GACTTGTTCAACAGGCCAGCCATTACGCTCGTCATCAAAATCACTCGCATCAACCAAACCGTTATTCATT
CGTGATTGCGCCTGAGCGAGACGAAATACGCGATCGCTGTTAAAAGGACAATTACAAACAGGAATCGAAT
GCAACCGGCGCAGGAACACTGCCAGCGCATCAACAATATTTTCACCTGAATCAGGATATTCTTCTAATAC
CTGGAATGCTGTTTTCCCAGGGATCGCAGTGGTGAGTAACCATGCATCATCAGGAGTACGGATAAAATGC
TTGATGGTCGGAAGAGGCATAAATTCCGTCAGCCAGTTTAGTCTGACCATCTCATCTGTAACATCATTGG
CAACGCTACCTTTGCCATGTTTCAGAAACAACTCTGGCGCATCGGGCTTCCCATACAATCGATAGATTGT
CGCACCTGATTGCCCGACATTATCGCGAGCCCATTTATACCCATATAAATCAGCATCCATGTTGGAATTT
AATCGCGGCCTAGAGCAAGACGTTTCCCGTTGAATATGGCTCATACTCTTCCTTTTTCAATATTATTGAA
GCATTTATCAGGGTTATTGTCTCATGAGCGGATACATATTTGAATGTATTTAGAAAAATAAACAAATAGG
GGTTCCGCGCACATTTCCCCGAAAAGTGCCACCTGACGTCTAAGAAACCATTATTATCATGACATTAACC
TATAAAAATAGGCGTATCACGAGGCCCTTTCGTCTCGCGCGTTTCGGTGATGACGGTGAAAACCTCTGAC
ACATGCAGCTCCCGGAGACGGTCACAGCTTGTCTGTAAGCGGATGCCGGGAGCAGACAAGCCCGTCAGGG
CGCGTCAGCGGGTGTTGGCGGGTGTCGGGGCTGGCTTAACTATGCGGCATCAGAGCAGATTGTACTGAGA
GTGCACCATATGCGGTGTGAAATACCGCACAGATGCGTAAGGAGAAAATACCGCATCAGGCGCCATTCGC
CATTCAGGCTGCGCAACTGTTGGGAAGGGCGATCGGTGCGGGCCTCTTCGCTATTACGCCAGCTGGCGAA
AGGGGGATGTGCTGCAAGGCGATTAAGTTGGGTAACGCCAG
