>Addgene plasmid #87893 | pUC57 DYSF, alt exon 1, 17 | depositor partial sequence | sequence record 176989 | pUC57 DYSF, alt exon 1, 17 sequence 6243 bps
ATGCTGAGGGTCTTCATCCTCTATGCCGAGAACGTCCACACACCCGACACCGACATCAGCGATGCCTACT
GCTCCGCGGTGTTTGCAGGGGTGAAGAAGAGAACCAAAGTCATCAAGAACAGCGTGAACCCTGTATGGAA
TGAGGGATTTGAATGGGACCTCAAGGGCATCCCCCTGGACCAGGGCTCTGAGCTTCATGTGGTGGTCAAA
GACCATGAGACGATGGGGAGGAACAGGTTCCTGGGGGAAGCCAAGGTCCCACTCCGAGAGGTCCTCGCCA
CCCCTAGTCTGTCCGCCAGCTTCAATGCCCCCCTGCTGGACACCAAGAAGCAGCCCACAGGGGCCTCGCT
GGTCCTGCAGGTGTCCTACACACCGCTGCCTGGAGCTGTGCCCCTGTTCCCGCCCCCTACTCCTCTGGAG
CCCTCCCCGACTCTGCCTGACCTGGATGTAGTGGCAGACACAGGAGGAGAGGAAGACACAGAGGACCAGG
GACTCACTGGAGATGAGGCGGAGCCATTCCTGGATCAAAGCGGAGGCCCGGGGGCTCCCACCACCCCAAG
GAAACTACCTTCACGTCCTCCGCCCCACTACCCCGGGATCAAAAGAAAGCGAAGTGCGCCTACATCTAGA
AAGCTGCTGTCAGACAAACCGCAGGATTTCCAGATCAGGGTCCAGGTGATCGAGGGGCGCCAGCTGCCGG
GGGTGAACATCAAGCCTGTGGTCAAGGTTACCGCTGCAGGGCAGACCAAGCGGACGCGGATCCACAAGGG
AAACAGCCCACTCTTCAATGAGACTCTTTTCTTCAACTTGTTTGACTCTCCTGGGGAGCTGTTTGATGAG
CCCATCTTTATCACGGTGGTAGACTCTCGTTCTCTCAGGACAGATGCTCTCCTCGGGGAGTTCCGGATGG
ACGTGGGCACCATTTACAGAGAGCCCCGGCACGCCTATCTCAGGAAGTGGCTGCTGCTCTCAGACCCTGA
TGACTTCTCTGCTGGGGCCAGAGGCTACCTGAAAACAAGCCTTTGTGTGCTGGGGCCTGGGGACGAAGCG
CCTCTGGAGAGAAAAGACCCCTCTGAAGACAAGGAGGACATTGAAAGCAACCTGCTCCGGCCCACAGGCG
TAGCCCTGCGAGGAGCCCACTTCTGCCTGAAGGTCTTCCGGGCCGAGGACTTGCCGCAGATGGACGATGC
CGTGATGGACAACGTGAAACAGATCTTTGGCTTCGAGAGTAACAAGAAGAACTTGGTGGACCCCTTTGTG
GAGGTCAGCTTTGCGGGGAAAATGCTGTGCAGCAAGATCTTGGAGAAGACGGCCAACCCTCAGTGGAACC
AGAACATCACACTGCCTGCCATGTTTCCCTCCATGTGCGAAAAAATGAGGATTCGTATCATAGACTGGGA
CCGCCTGACTCACAATGACATCGTGGCTACCACCTACCTGAGTATGTCGAAAATCTCTGCCCCTGGAGGA
GAAATAGAAGAGGAGCCTGCAGGTGCTGTCAAGCCTTCGAAAGCCTCAGACTTGGATGACTACCTGGGCT
TCCTCCCCACTTTTGGGCCCTGCTACATCAACCTCTATGGCAGTCCCAGAGAGTTCACAGGCTTCCCAGA
CCCCTACACAGAGCTCAACACAGGCAAGGGGGAAGGTGTGGCTTATCGTGGCCGGCTTCTGCTCTCCCTG
GAGACCAAGCTGGTGGAGCACAGTGAACAGAAGGTGGAGGACCTTCCTGCGGATGACATCCTCCGGGTGG
AGAAGTACCTTAGGAGGCGCAAGTACTCCCTGTTTGCGGCCTTCTACTCAGCCACCATGCTGCAGGATGT
GGATGACGCCATCCAGTTTGAGGTCAGCATCGGGAACTACGGGAACAAGTTCGACATGACCTGCCTGCCG
CTGGCCTCCACCACTCAGTACAGCCGTGCAGTCTTTGACGGGTGCCACTACTACTACCTACCCTGGGGTA
ACGTGAAACCCGTGGTGGTGCTGTCATCCTACTGGGAGGACATCAGCCATAGAATCGAGACTCAGAACCA
GCTGCTTGGGATTGCTGACCGGCTGGAAGCTGGCCTGGAGCAGGTCCACCTGGCCCTGAAGGCGCAGTGC
TCCACGGAGGACGTGGACTCGCTGGTGGCTCAGCTGACGGATGAGCTCATCGCAGGCTGCAGCCAGCCTC
TGGGTGACATCCATGAGACACCCTCTGCCACCCACCTGGACCAGTACCTGTACCAGCTGCGCACCCATCA
CCTGAGCCAAATCACTGAGGCTGCCCTGGCCCTGAAGCTCGGCCACAGTGAGCTCCCTGCAGCTCTGGAG
CAGGCGGAGGACTGGCTCCTGCGTCTGCGTGCCCTGGCAGAGGAGCCCCAGAACAGCCTGCCGGACATCG
TCATCTGGATGCTGCAGGGAGACAAGCGTGTGGCATACCAGCGGGTGCCTGCCCACCAAGTCCTCTTCTC
CCGGCGGGGTGCCAACTACTGTGGCAAGAATTGTGGGAAGCTACAGACAATCTTTCTGAAATATCCGATG
GAGAAGGTGCCTGGCGCCCGGATGCCAGTGCAGATACGGGTCAAGCTGTGGTTTGGGCTCTCTGTGGATG
AGAAGGAGTTCAACCAGTTTGCTGAGGGGAAGCTGTCTGTCTTTGCTGAAACCTATGAGAACGAGACTAA
GTTGGCCCTTGTTGGGAACTGGGGCACAACGGGCCTCACCTACCCCAAGTTTTCTGACGTCACGGGCAAG
ATCAAGCTACCCAAGGACAGCTTCCGCCCCTCGGCCGGCTGGACCTGGGCTGGAGATTGGTTCGTGTGCC
CGGAGAAGACTCTGCTCCATGACATGGACGCCGGTCACCTGAGCTTCGTGGAAGAGGTGTTTGAGAACCA
GACCCGGCTTCCCGGAGGCCAGTGGATCTACATGAGTGACAACTACACCGATGTGAACGGGGAGAAGGTG
CTTCCCAAGGATGACATTGAGTGCCCACTGGGCTGGAAGTGGGAAGATGAGGAATGGTCCACAGACCTCA
ACCGGGCTGTCGATGAGCAAGGCTGGGAGTATAGCATCACCATCCCCCCGGAGCGGAAGCCGAAGCACTG
GGTCCCTGCTGAGAAGATGTACTACACACACCGACGGCGGCGCTGGGTGCGCCTGCGCAGGAGGGATCTC
AGCCAAATGGAAGCACTGAAAAGGCACAGGCAGGCGGAGGCGGAGGGCGAGGGCTGGGAGTACGCCTCTC
TTTTTGGCTGGAAGTTCCACCTCGAGTACCGCAAGACAGATGCCTTCCGCCGCCGCCGCTGGCGCCGTCG
CATGGAGCCACTGGAGAAGACGGGGCCTGCAGCTGTGTTTGCCCTTGAGGGGGCCCTGGGCGGCGTGATG
GATGACAAGAGTGAAGATTCCATGTCCGTCTCCACCTTGAGCTTCGGTGTGAACAGACCCACGATTTCCT
GCATATTCGACTATGGGAACCGCTACCATCTACGCTGCTACATGTACCAGGCCCGGGACCTGGCTGCGAT
GGACAAGGACTCTTTTTCTGATCCCTATGCCATCGTCTCCTTCCTGCACCAGAGCCAGAAGACGGTGGTG
GTGAAGAACACCCTTAACCCCACCTGGGACCAGACGCTCATCTTCTACGAGATCGAGATCTTTGGCGAGC
CGGCCACAGTTGCTGAGCAACCGCCCAGCATTGTGGTGGAGCTGTACGACCATGACACTTATGGTGCAGA
CGAGTTTATGGGTCGCTGCATCTGTCAACCGAGTCTGGAACGGATGCCACGGCTGGCCTGGTTCCCACTG
ACGAGGGGCAGCCAGCCGTCGGGGGAGCTGCTGGCCTCTTTTGAGCTCATCCAGAGAGAGAAGCCGGCCA
TCCACCATATTCCTGGTTTTGAGGTGCAGGAGACATCAAGGATCCTGGATGAGTCTGAGGACACAGACCT
GCCCTACCCACCACCCCAGAGGGAGGCCAACATCTACATGGTTCCTCAGAACATCAAGCCAGCGCTCCAG
CGTACCGCCATCGAGATCCTGGCATGGGGCCTGCGGAACATGAAGAGTTACCAGCTGGCCAACATCTCCT
CCCCCAGCCTCGTGGTAGAGTGTGGGGGCCAGACGGTGCAGTCCTGTGTCATCAGGAACCTCCGGAAGAA
CCCCAACTTTGACATCTGCACCCTCTTCATGGAAGTGATGCTGCCCAGGGAGGAGCTCTACTGCCCCCCC
ATCACCGTCAAGGTCATCGATAACCGCCAGTTTGGCCGCCGGCCTGTGGTGGGCCAGTGTACCATCCGCT
CCCTGGAGAGCTTCCTGTGTGACCCCTACTCGGCGGAGAGTCCATCCCCACAGGGTGGCCCAGACGATGT
GAGCCTACTCAGTCCTGGGGAAGACGTGCTCATCGACATTGATGACAAGGAGCCCCTCATCCCCATCCAG
GAGGAAGAGTTCATCGATTGGTGGAGCAAATTCTTTGCCTCCATAGGGGAGAGGGAAAAGTGCGGCTCCT
ACCTGGAGAAGGATTTTGACACCCTGAAGGTCTATGACACACAGCTGGAGAATGTGGAGGCCTTTGAGGG
CCTGTCTGACTTTTGTAACACCTTCAAGCTGTACCGGGGCAAGACGCAGGAGGAGACAGAAGATCCATCT
GTGATTGGTGAATTTAAGGGCCTCTTCAAAATTTATCCCCTCCCAGAAGACCCAGCCATCCCCATGCCCC
CAAGACAGTTCCACCAGCTGGCCGCCCAGGGACCCCAGGAGTGCTTGGTCCGTATCTACATTGTCCGAGC
ATTTGGCCTGCAGCCCAAGGACCCCAATGGAAAGTGTGATCCTTACATCAAGATCTCCATAGGGAAGAAA
TCAGTGAGTGACCAGGATAACTACATCCCCTGCACGCTGGAGCCCGTATTTGGAAAGATGTTCGAGCTGA
CCTGCACTCTGCCTCTGGAGAAGGACCTAAAGATCACTCTCTATGACTATGACCTCCTCTCCAAGGACGA
AAAGATCGGTGAGACGGTCGTCGACCTGGAGAACAGGCTGCTGTCCAAGTTTGGGGCTCGCTGTGGACTC
CCACAGACCTACTGTGTCTCTGGACCGAACCAGTGGCGGGACCAGCTCCGCCCCTCCCAGCTCCTCCACC
TCTTCTGCCAGCAGCATAGAGTCAAGGCACCTGTGTACCGGACAGACCGTGTAATGTTTCAGGATAAAGA
ATATTCCATTGAAGAGATAGAGGCTGGCAGGATCCCAAACCCACACCTGGGCCCAGTGGAGGAGCGTCTG
GCTCTGCATGTGCTTCAGCAGCAGGGCCTGGTCCCGGAGCACGTGGAGTCACGGCCCCTCTACAGCCCCC
TGCAGCCAGACATCGAGCAGGGGAAGCTGCAGATGTGGGTCGACCTATTTCCGAAGGCCCTGGGGCGGCC
TGGACCTCCCTTCAACATCACCCCACGGAGAGCCAGAAGGTTTTTCCTGCGTTGTATTATCTGGAATACC
AGAGATGTGATCCTGGATGACCTGAGCCTCACGGGGGAGAAGATGAGCGACATTTATGTGAAAGGTTGGA
TGATTGGCTTTGAAGAACACAAGCAAAAGACAGACGTGCATTATCGTTCCCTGGGAGGTGAAGGCAACTT
CAACTGGAGGTTCATTTTCCCCTTCGACTACCTGCCAGCTGAGCAAGTCTGTACCATTGCCAAGAAGGAT
GCCTTCTGGAGGCTGGACAAGACTGAGAGCAAAATCCCAGCACGAGTGGTGTTCCAGATCTGGGACAATG
ACAAGTTCTCCTTTGATGATTTTCTGGGCTCCCTGCAGCTCGATCTCAACCGCATGCCCAAGCCAGCCAA
GACAGCCAAGAAGTGCTCCTTGGACCAGCTGGATGATGCTTTCCACCCAGAATGGTTTGTGTCCCTTTTT
GAGCAGAAAACAGTGAAGGGCTGGTGGCCCTGTGTAGCAGAAGAGGGTGAGAAGAAAATACTGGCGGGCA
AGCTGGAAATGACCTTGGAGATTGTAGCAGAGAGTGAGCATGAGGAGCGGCCTGCTGGCCAGGGCCGGGA
TGAGCCCAACATGAACCCTAAGCTTGAGGACCCAAGGCGCCCCGACACCTCCTTCCTGTGGTTTACCTCC
CCATACAAGACCATGAAGTTCATCCTGTGGCGGCGTTTCCGGTGGGCCATCATCCTCTTCATCATCCTCT
TCATCCTGCTGCTGTTCCTGGCCATCTTCATCTACGCCTTCCCGAACTATGCTGCCATGAAGCTGGTGAA
GCCCTTCAGCTGA
